Addgene plasmid #116998: pFS_0386_pET30-RT-CRISPR_Rivularia_sp._PCC_7116_ARRAY_1_RC
Purpose: Expresses RPCC7116RT-Cas1-Cas2 under pT7lac promoter, encodes RPCC7116CRISPR array 1 RC, compatible with SENECA acquisition readout
Depositing lab: Randall Platt. Depositing organization: ETH Zurich (Swiss Federal Institute of Technology). Publication: Transcriptional recording by CRISPR spacer acquisition from RNA. Schmidt F, Cherepkova MY, Platt RJ. Nature. 2018 Oct;562(7727):380-385. doi: 10.1038/s41586-018-0569-1. Epub 2018 Oct 3. PubMed 30283135.
Backbone
  Vector backbone: pET30b+
  Backbone manufacturer: Novagen
  Vector type: Bacterial Expression
Growth in bacteria
  Bacterial resistance: Kanamycin, 50 μg/mL
  Growth temperature: 37°C
  Growth strain: Stbl3
  Copy number: Low Copy
Gene/Insert
  Gene/Insert name: Rivularia sp. PCC 7116 RT-Cas1-Cas2
  Species: Synthetic
  Promoter: T7
  Cloning method: Restriction Enzyme; 5′ cloning site Unknown (unknown if destroyed); 3′ cloning site Unknown (unknown if destroyed)
  Sequencing primers: 5′ T7; 3′ T7-term
Terms and licenses: Academic/Nonprofit Terms; Industry Terms: Not Available to Industry
Depositor comments: Please see the annotated GenBank file and the additional image file for the location of specific features in the sequence of this plasmid.
How to cite: pFS_0386_pET30-RT-CRISPR_Rivularia_sp._PCC_7116_ARRAY_1_RC was a gift from Randall Platt (Addgene plasmid # 116998 ; http://n2t.net/addgene:116998 ; RRID:Addgene_116998)
