[The description below was written by a language model from this plasmid's Addgene catalogue record and pLannotate feature annotations shown in this document.]
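Description:
pFS_0386_pET30-RT-CRISPR_Rivularia_sp._PCC_7116_ARRAY_1_RC is a 7,486 nt bacterial expression plasmid built on the Novagen pET30b+ backbone. It replicates in E. coli from a ColE1/pBR322-type origin accompanied by the bom region and the rop gene, which together keep it at low copy number, and it is selected with kanamycin through the aph(3')-Ia (KanR) gene. A fragment of an M13/f1-type phage origin and short remnants of the pBR322 tetracycline resistance gene are also detected as backbone leftovers. The plasmid carries its own lacI gene with its native promoter.

The payload is a synthetic version of the CRISPR adaptation module of the cyanobacterium Rivularia sp. PCC 7116, recorded as RT-Cas1-Cas2, where RT-Cas1 is a reverse transcriptase fused to the Cas1 integrase. Expression is driven by a T7 promoter followed by a lac operator (T7lac), so transcription requires T7 RNA polymerase in the host and is repressed by LacI until induced with IPTG. A T7 gene 10 ribosome binding site follows the operator, and two further partial matches to this RBS lie downstream. This suggests several open reading frames translated from one transcript ending at the T7 terminator, although the annotation tool did not label the coding sequences themselves. According to the catalogue entry, the plasmid also encodes the Rivularia CRISPR array 1 in the orientation designated "RC". The array is likewise not annotated in the feature table, so its position is not stated here.

The construct was made to test acquisition of new spacers into the array, including spacers derived from RNA by reverse transcription, in work on transcriptional recording. It is described as compatible with the SENECA readout for detecting newly acquired spacers.
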