Features (pLannotate 1.2.2; 19 found; start..end, strand, type, name):
    204..317     +  rep_origin     M13 ori (fragment): M13 bacteriophage origin of replication; arrow indicates direction of (+) strand synthesis
    343..400     +  promoter       AmpR promoter (fragment): bla
    409..1224    -  CDS            KanR: aminoglycoside phosphotransferase; aph(3')-Ia; confers resistance to kanamycin in bacteria or G418 (Geneticin®) in eukaryotes
   1346..1934    +  rep_origin     ori: high-copy-number ColE1/pMB1/pBR322/pUC origin of replication
   2120..2259    -  misc_feature   bom: basis of mobility region from pBR322
   2361..2552    -  CDS            rop: Rop protein, which maintains plasmids at low copy number; rop
   2569..2949    +  CDS            YPB1_ECOLX: Protein predicted: Swiss-Prot protein existence level 4. From Escherichia coli.
   3021..3312    -  CDS            TcR (fragment): tetracycline efflux protein; tet; confers resistance to tetracycline
   3327..3348    -  protein_bind   CAP binding site: CAP binding activates transcription in the presence of cAMP. E. coli catabolite activator protein
   3361..4443    -  CDS            lacI: lac repressor; lacI; The lac repressor binds to the lac operator to inhibit transcription in E. coli. This inhibition can be relieved by adding lactose or isopropyl-β-D-thiogalactopyranoside (IPTG).
   4444..4521    -  promoter       lacI promoter: lacI
   4529..4808    -  CDS            TcR (fragment): tetracycline efflux protein; tet; confers resistance to tetracycline
   4834..4852    +  promoter       T7 promoter: promoter for bacteriophage T7 RNA polymerase
   4853..4877    +  protein_bind   lac operator: The lac repressor binds to the lac operator to inhibit transcription in E. coli. This inhibition can be relieved by adding lactose or isopropyl-β-D-thiogalactopyranoside (IPTG). lac repressor encoded by lacI
   4892..4914    +  RBS            RBS: efficient ribosome binding site from bacteriophage T7 gene 10 (Olins and Rangwala, 1989)
   6047..6064    +  RBS            RBS (fragment): efficient ribosome binding site from bacteriophage T7 gene 10 (Olins and Rangwala, 1989)
   7044..7061    +  RBS            RBS (fragment): efficient ribosome binding site from bacteriophage T7 gene 10 (Olins and Rangwala, 1989)
   7356..7405    +  CDS            SET1 (fragment): solubility-enhancement tag derived from T7 phage gene 10B
   7413..7460    +  terminator     T7 terminator: transcription terminator for bacteriophage T7 RNA polymerase
>Addgene plasmid #116998 | pFS_0386_pET30-RT-CRISPR_Rivularia_sp._PCC_7116_ARRAY_1_RC | addgene full sequence | sequence record 227117 | Addgene NGS Result
CCAGGTATTTGCGTCTTAGGACAAGTTATGCTTCCATTGTTAGAATTTGTTGACAATCGATTAACGCAAC
AATAAGGGTTTCAGCCCTTAAATTACTTGGTTATGCTTCCAGGGGCTGACAGCTTTTGGGTATAGTGACA
GAACCTGATTACGAAGGTTTCCAACTAATCCGAATTAACCCAATCGGTGGGGGTCCCGCGGCCGCTATTC
TTTTGATTTATAAGGGATTTTGCCGATTTCGGCCTATTGGTTAAAAAATGAGCTGATTTAACAAAAATTT
AACGCGAATTTTAACAAAATATTAACGCTTACAATTTAGGTGGCACTTTTCGGGGAAATGTGCGCGGAAC
CCCTATTTGTTTATTTTTCTAAATACATTCAAATATGTATCCGCTCATGAATTAATTCTTAGAAAAACTC
ATCGAGCATCAAATGAAACTGCAATTTATTCATATCAGGATTATCAATACCATATTTTTGAAAAAGCCGT
TTCTGTAATGAAGGAGAAAACTCACCGAGGCAGTTCCATAGGATGGCAAGATCCTGGTATCGGTCTGCGA
TTCCGACTCGTCCAACATCAATACAACCTATTAATTTCCCCTCGTCAAAAATAAGGTTATCAAGTGAGAA
ATCACCATGAGTGACGACTGAATCCGGTGAGAATGGCAAAAGTTTATGCATTTCTTTCCAGACTTGTTCA
ACAGGCCAGCCATTACGCTCGTCATCAAAATCACTCGCATCAACCAAACCGTTATTCATTCGTGATTGCG
CCTGAGCGAGACGAAATACGCGATCGCTGTTAAAAGGACAATTACAAACAGGAATCGAATGCAACCGGCG
CAGGAACACTGCCAGCGCATCAACAATATTTTCACCTGAATCAGGATATTCTTCTAATACCTGGAATGCT
GTTTTCCCGGGGATCGCAGTGGTGAGTAACCATGCATCATCAGGAGTACGGATAAAATGCTTGATGGTCG
GAAGAGGCATAAATTCCGTCAGCCAGTTTAGTCTGACCATCTCATCTGTAACATCATTGGCAACGCTACC
TTTGCCATGTTTCAGAAACAACTCTGGCGCATCGGGCTTCCCATACAATCGATAGATTGTCGCACCTGAT
TGCCCGACATTATCGCGAGCCCATTTATACCCATATAAATCAGCATCCATGTTGGAATTTAATCGCGGCC
TAGAGCAAGACGTTTCCCGTTGAATATGGCTCATAACACCCCTTGTATTACTGTTTATGTAAGCAGACAG
TTTTATTGTTCATGACCAAAATCCCTTAACGTGAGTTTTCGTTCCACTGAGCGTCAGACCCCGTAGAAAA
GATCAAAGGATCTTCTTGAGATCCTTTTTTTCTGCGCGTAATCTGCTGCTTGCAAACAAAAAAACCACCG
CTACCAGCGGTGGTTTGTTTGCCGGATCAAGAGCTACCAACTCTTTTTCCGAAGGTAACTGGCTTCAGCA
GAGCGCAGATACCAAATACTGTCCTTCTAGTGTAGCCGTAGTTAGGCCACCACTTCAAGAACTCTGTAGC
ACCGCCTACATACCTCGCTCTGCTAATCCTGTTACCAGTGGCTGCTGCCAGTGGCGATAAGTCGTGTCTT
ACCGGGTTGGACTCAAGACGATAGTTACCGGATAAGGCGCAGCGGTCGGGCTGAACGGGGGGTTCGTGCA
CACAGCCCAGCTTGGAGCGAACGACCTACACCGAACTGAGATACCTACAGCGTGAGCTATGAGAAAGCGC
CACGCTTCCCGAAGGGAGAAAGGCGGACAGGTATCCGGTAAGCGGCAGGGTCGGAACAGGAGAGCGCACG
AGGGAGCTTCCAGGGGGAAACGCCTGGTATCTTTATAGTCCTGTCGGGTTTCGCCACCTCTGACTTGAGC
GTCGATTTTTGTGATGCTCGTCAGGGGGGCGGAGCCTATGGAAAAACGCCAGCAACGCGGCCTTTTTACG
GTTCCTGGTCTTTTGCTGGCCTTTTGCTCACATGTTCTTTCCTGCGTTATCCCCTGATTCTGTGGATAAC
CGTATTACCGCCTTTGAGTGAGCTGATACCGCTCGCCGCAGCCGAACGACCGAGCGCAGCGAGTCAGTGA
GCGAGGAAGCGGAAGAGCGCCTGATGCGGTATTTTCTCCTTACGCATCTGTGCGGTATTTCACACCGCAA
TGGTGCACTCTCAGTACAATCTGCTCTGATGCCGCATAGTTAAGCCAGTATACACTCCGCTATCGCTACG
TGACTGGGTCATGGCTGCGCCCCGACACCCGCCAACACCCGCTGACGCGCCCTGACGGGCTTGTCTGCTC
CCGGCATCCGCTTACAGACAAGCTGTGACCGTCTCCGGGAGCTGCATGTGTCAGAGGTTTTCACCGTCAT
CACCGAAACGCGCGAGGCAGCTGCGGTAAAGCTCATCAGCGTGGTCGTGAAGCGATTCACAGATGTCTGC
CTGTTCATCCGCGTCCAGCTCGTTGAGTTTCTCCAGAAGCGTTAATGTCTGGCTTCTGATAAAGCGGGCC
ATGTTAAGGGCGGTTTTTTCCTGTTTGGTCACTGATGCCTCCGTGTAAGGGGGATTTCTGTTCATGGGGG
TAATGATACCGATGAAACGAGAGAGGATGCTCACGATACGGGTTACTGATGATGAACATGCCCGGTTACT
GGAACGTTGTGAGGGTAAACAACTGGCGGTATGGATGCGGCGGGACCAGAGAAAAATCACTCAGGGTCAA
TGCCAGCGCTTCGTTAATACAGATGTAGGTGTTCCACAGGGTAGCCAGCAGCATCCTGCGATGCAGATCC
GGAACATAATGGTGCAGGGCGCTGACTTCCGCGTTTCCAGACTTTACGAAACACGGAAACCGAAGATCAT
TCATGTTGTTGCTCAGGTCGCAGACGTTTTGCAGCAGCAGTCGCTTCACGTTCGCTCGCGTATCGGTGAT
TCATTCTGCTAACCAGTAAGGCAACCCCGCCAGCCTAGCCGGGTCCTCAACGACAGGAGCACGATCATGC
GCACCCGTGGGGCCGCCATGCCGGCGATAATGGCCTGCTTCTCGCCGAAACGTTTGGTGGCGGGACCAGT
GACGAAGGCTTGAGCGAGGGCGTGCAAGATTCCGAATACCGCAAGCGACAGGCCGATCATCGTCGCGCTC
CAGCGAAAGCGGTCCTCGCCGAAAATGACCCAGAGCGCTGCCGGCACCTGTCCTACGAGTTGCATGATAA
AGAAGATAGTCATAAGTGCGGCGACGATAGTCATGCCCCGCGCCCACCGGAAGGAGCTGACTGGGTTGAA
GGCTCTCAAGGGCATCGGTCGAGATCCCGGTGCCTAATGAGTGAGCTAACTTACATTAATTGCGTTGCGC
TCACTGCCCGCTTTCCAGTCGGGAAACCTGTCGTGCCAGCTGCATTAATGAATCGGCCAACGCGCGGGGA
GAGGCGGTTTGCGTATTGGGCGCCAGGGTGGTTTTTCTTTTCACCAGTGAGACGGGCAACAGCTGATTGC
CCTTCACCGCCTGGCCCTGAGAGAGTTGCAGCAAGCGGTCCACGCTGGTTTGCCCCAGCAGGCGAAAATC
CTGTTTGATGGTGGTTAACGGCGGGATATAACATGAGCTATCTTCGGTATCGTCGTATCCCACTACCGAG
ATGTCCGCACCAACGCGCAGCCCGGACTCGGTAATGGCGCGCATTGCGCCCAGCGCCATCTGATCGTTGG
CAACCAGCATCGCAGTGGGAACGATGCCCTCATTCAGCATTTGCATGGTTTGTTGAAAACCGGACATGGC
ACTCCAGTCGCCTTCCCGTTCCGCTATCGGCTGAATTTGATTGCGAGTGAGATATTTATGCCAGCCAGCC
AGACGCAGACGCGCCGAGACAGAACTTAATGGGCCCGCTAACAGCGCGATTTGCTGGTGACCCAATGCGA
CCAGATGCTCCACGCCCAGTCGCGTACCATCTTCATGGGAGAAAATAATACTGTTGATGGGTGTCTGGTC
AGAGACATCAAGAAATAACGCCGGAACATTAGTGCAGGCAGCTTCCACAGCAATGGCATCCTGGTCATCC
AGCGGATAGTTAATGATCAGCCCACTGACGCGTTGCGCGAGAAGATTGTGCACCGCCGCTTTACAGGCTT
CGACGCCGCTTCGTTCTACCATCGACACCACCACGCTGGCACCCAGTTGATCGGCGCGAGATTTAATCGC
CGCGACAATTTGCGACGGCGCGTGCAGGGCCAGACTGGAGGTGGCAACGCCAATCAGCAACGACTGTTTG
CCCGCCAGTTGTTGTGCCACGCGGTTGGGAATGTAATTCAGCTCCGCCATCGCCGCTTCCACTTTTTCCC
GCGTTTTCGCAGAAACGTGGCTGGCCTGGTTCACCACGCGGGAAACGGTCTGATAAGAGACACCGGCATA
CTCTGCGACATCGTATAACGTTACTGGTTTCACATTCACCACCCTGAATTGACTCTCTTCCGGGCGCTAT
CATGCCATACCGCGAAAGGTTTTGCGCCATTCGATGGTGTCCGGGATCTCGACGCTCTCCCTTATGCGAC
TCCTGCATTAGGAAGCAGCCCAGTAGTAGGTTGAGGCCGTTGAGCACCGCCGCCGCAAGGAATGGTGCAT
GCAAGGAGATGGCGCCCAACAGTCCCCCGGCCACGGGGCCTGCCACCATACCCACGCCGAAACAAGCGCT
CATGAGCCCGAAGTGGCGAGCCCGATCTTCCCCATCGGTGATGTCGGCGATATAGGCGCCAGCAACCGCA
CCTGTGGCGCCGGTGATGCCGGCCACGATGCGTCCGGCGTAGAGGATCGAGATCGATCTCGATCCCGCGA
AATTAATACGACTCACTATAGGGGAATTGTGAGCGGATAACAATTCCCCTCTAGAAATAATTTTGTTTAA
CTTTAAGAAGGAGATATACATATGGGATACGAGAACATCAGATACCTTCACAAGCCGTACTTCGCAGAAA
CGATTACTGAGAAGCCACCACAGACTGAGGAAGATGACTCACCATTCCAGAAGAACATCTGGAACGCTGA
GATGGCTGCAATCTATCTTATCGAGCAGGGTACAAACATCTACAAAGACTACCAGCGTTTCATAATACAC
GTTAGTGAGAAGCCAAAACTTGAGGTCCCTATCAGGGACGTACAACAGATCATCGTCTTTGGAAATATCC
AGCTAAGCACGCCTGTTATCCAGGCCTGCCTGAAGGAGCAGATCCCAGTTGTTTTCCTGTCTCAGACCGG
AACATACCATGGCCATCTGTGGTCGGAGAAGTCAATCCACCTTGATAACCAGTTGGTTCAGGCTGAGCGA
AGGAACGACGACTTATTCAGATTCTCAGTTAGCCGAGCAGTGGTTCTAGGGAAGCTTCTGAACTCTAAGC
AACTACTGATGAGATTCAACAGAAGGAGAAAGATTGGTAAGGTCGAAGAGGCAATCTACGGTATCAACCA
GGACATAGACGCATTGAATTACGTGGACAACCTGGACACGCTGAGGGGATACGAGGGTATCGCAGCCGCC
CGTTACTTCCCCGCCTTCGGTAACTTGATAACAAACCCAAAGTTCAGCTTCAGTCAAAGGTTCAGGCAGC
CACCAACTGACGAAATTAACTCTCTACTGTCCTTCGGTTACACATTGTTATTCAACAACGTTTTATCCTT
CATCATCACTGAGGGCTTGTCGCCGTACATAGGACACTTCCATTACGGTGACAAGCAGAAAACTTACCTC
GCATTCGACCTTATGGAAGAGTTCAGATCGCCTATCGTAGACTCTCTTGTATTGAAGATAATTAACAAGA
GCCTATTCAAGCCCCAAGACTTTGACGTTGTCGCCTCTACCGGCGGTGTTTATTTGTCTCAGACCAGCCG
TAGGGTGTTCCTGAAGCAATTCGAGAACAGAATGAACGAGGAAATCTCCCACCCGGACCTGATCTCCCAG
GTTACTTACCGTCATGCTATCCAGTTGCAGGTCAGACGATACAAAAGGTGCCTGCTGAGTGACAACATCT
ACGAGTCTTTCCTAAGGGCTGACTAATTAACTTTAAGAAGGAGATATACATATGATGATATCATCTCAGT
TCATAGACATAAACAACTTCCAGAGAGCATGGGAGAAAGTCGCAGACAAGAGAGGGTGTGCTGGAGTAGA
CGGAGAGACAATCTCCTCATTCGCCAGTAACCAGACTGTGAACGTCTACCAACTCATGAATAGTGTGGCA
GACGGATCTTACCAGCCGTTCCCATGTAAACAAGTCATCATCCCAAAGAGGAATGGGTCCCAGAGGGAAC
TAAAGATACCGACCATCAGGGATAGGATAGTGCAGCAGGCTCTCCTAAACGTCATCTCACCTCTTATGGA
AGAAAAGTTCTCTCCAGTCTCTTTCGCATACAGGCCAAACTTGAGCTACATTAACGCCGTGGAGAAGATC
GCAGATTGGAGAGATATGGGGTACGTTTGGGTCCTGGACGCCGACATTGTGAAATTCTTCGACAACATCG
ATCACCACAGACTTTTGCAGCAAGTGCGACTACACATCGATCACCCTGGCATCCTGTGCCTGATAAAGGC
ATGGATCTCTGTCGGCGTCGAGACACGAGAGGGTTTGATTCTTCCACAGAAAGGAATCCCACAGGGCGCT
GTCATCTCACCTATCTTAGCTAACATCTACCTGCACGAGTTCGACGAGATAATCTCTGCATCTGACCTAG
AGATAGTAAGATACGCCGACGACTTCTTAGTACTATCCACCAGCCAGGAGAGAATAGCCATAGCCAAGTC
CCAGGTTATAGACTTGCTCGACTCATTGGGTCTAGAGATTAACACAGACAAGACACAGATCACGTCTTTC
GAGAGAGGATTCAGATTCCTTGGACACGGGTTTCTGTCCGACGCAATATTTCCAGTGGACACCAACAAGG
CTAAACTGAAAAGTGGAATCGAGACAAACAGAGAAAAGACTAGGACCCGAAAGACGAGCAAGAAGAAGCT
CTACCATAATCCTTACAGAAATAAGAAGGTCGTATGACGTACGTTAACTTTAAGAAGGAGAACTTAAGAT
GCTTGTGGTGGTGGTTTATGACATTCCCAATGACAAGAGGCGAACAAAACTGTCTAACTTCTTGGAAGGG
TACGGACAGCGTGTGCAGTTCTCAGTTTTCGAGTGCTTCTTAAACCTGGACGAAATGAGACAGCTATTCG
AGAAAAGCAAGAAGATTGTAAAGCCGTCTGAGGATAACGTGAGATTCTACTGGATATCAGAGGACGCAGT
GTCTCGTGTGCTTACCATAGGCTCTGAGCACCCCAATGCCCCACCTAATTATTACGTCATCTAACTCGAG
ATCCGGCTGCTAACAAAGCCCGAAAGGAAGCTGAGTTGGCTGCTGCCACCGCTGAGCAATAACTAGCATA
ACCCCTTGGGGCCTCTAAACGGGTCTTGAGGGGTTTTTTGCTGAAAGGAGGAACTATATCCGGATA
